Addgene plasmid #104269: pHH0103 PIN1L WW domain
Purpose: Bacterial expression of WW domain from PIN1L
Depositing lab: Sachdev Sidhu & Marius Sudol. Depositing organization: University of Toronto.
Backbone
  Vector backbone: pHH0103
  Vector type: Bacterial Expression
Growth in bacteria
  Bacterial resistance: Ampicillin, 100 μg/mL
  Growth temperature: 37°C
  Growth strain: DH5alpha
  Copy number: Unknown
Gene/Insert
  Gene/Insert name: PIN1L WW domain
  Species: H. sapiens (human)
  Insert size (bp): 183
  Mutation: codon optimized for expression in bacteria
  Entrez Gene: PIN1P1 (a.k.a. PIN1L)
  Promoter: tac
  Tag / fusion protein: GST (N terminal on backbone)
  Cloning method: Restriction Enzyme; 5′ cloning site SfiI (unknown if destroyed); 3′ cloning site NotI (unknown if destroyed)
  Sequencing primers: 5′ pGEX-5'
Terms and licenses: Academic/Nonprofit Terms; Industry Terms: Not Available to Industry
Depositor comments: Amino acid sequence: Linker - ENLYFQGRRASV(gagctc) and WW domain - DEEKLPPGWEKRMSRPSGRGYYFNHITNPSQWERPSGNS
How to cite: pHH0103 PIN1L WW domain was a gift from Sachdev Sidhu & Marius Sudol (Addgene plasmid # 104269 ; http://n2t.net/addgene:104269 ; RRID:Addgene_104269)
