[The description below was written by a language model from this plasmid's Addgene catalogue record and pLannotate feature annotations shown in this document.]
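Description:
pHH0103 PIN1L WW domain is a 6,888 nt bacterial expression plasmid built on the pHH0103 backbone for producing the WW domain of human PIN1L (Entrez gene PIN1P1) as a recombinant fusion protein in E. coli. It replicates from a ColE1/pMB1-type origin and is selected with ampicillin through the bla gene. A pBR322 bom region and an f1 phage origin are also present. The f1 origin interrupts the rop coding sequence, leaving only rop fragments. The record lists copy number as unknown.

Expression is driven by the hybrid tac promoter followed by a lac operator, and the plasmid carries its own lacI gene under the lacIq promoter, so transcription is repressed until induced with IPTG. The open reading frame begins with a 6xHis tag followed by Schistosoma japonicum GST, giving two handles for affinity purification. According to the depositor's comments, a linker containing a TEV protease-type recognition motif lies between GST and the WW domain, which should allow the tags to be removed. The 183 bp insert was codon optimized for bacteria and cloned between SfiI and NotI sites. The automated annotation labels it as a PIN1 fragment, reflecting the close similarity between PIN1L and PIN1.

Downstream of the insert lie an fd terminator and fragments of M13 gene III, together with tetracycline-resistance remnants. These suggest the backbone descends from a phagemid display vector, although the record does not state this and the gene III fragments sit after the terminator. The stated purpose is bacterial expression of the domain; such GST-WW fusions are commonly used in binding and peptide-ligand specificity studies, though the record names no specific application.
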