Features (pLannotate 1.2.2; 21 found; start..end, strand, type, name):
      1..29      +  promoter       tac promoter: strong E. coli promoter; hybrid between the trp and lac UV5 promoters
     37..53      +  protein_bind   lac operator: The lac repressor binds to the lac operator to inhibit transcription in E. coli. This inhibition can be relieved by adding lactose or isopropyl-β-D-thiogalactopyranoside (IPTG). lac repressor encoded by lacI
    138..155     +  CDS            6xHis: 6xHis affinity tag
    171..824     +  CDS            GST26_SCHJA: Experimental evidence at protein level: Swiss-Prot protein existence level 1. GST isoenzymes appear to play a central role in the parasite detoxification system. Other functions are also suspected including a role in increasing the solubility of haematin in the parasite gut. From Schistosoma japonicum (Blood fluke).
    948..1064    +  CDS            PIN1 (fragment): PIN1_HUMAN - Experimental evidence at protein level: Swiss-Prot protein existence level 1. Peptidyl-prolyl cis/trans isomerase (PPIase) that binds to and isomerizes specific phosphorylated Ser/Thr-Pro (pSer/Thr-Pro) motifs (PubMed:21497122, PubMed:23623683, PubMed:29686383). By inducing conformational changes in a subset of phosphorylated proteins, acts as a molecular switch in multiple cellular processes (PubMed:21497122, PubMed:22033920, PubMed:23623683). Displays a preference for acidic residues located N-terminally to the proline bond to be isomerized. Regulates mitosis presumably by inter
   1083..1130    +  terminator     fd terminator (sequence withheld): central terminator from bacteriophage fd (Otsuka and Kunisawa, 1982)
   1135..1347    +  CDS            M13 gene III (fragment) (sequence partly withheld): pIII; III; minor coat protein
   1362..1832    +  CDS            M13 gene III (fragment) (sequence partly withheld): pIII; III; minor coat protein
   1854..1924    +  CDS            TcR (fragment): tetracycline efflux protein; tet; confers resistance to tetracycline
   2166..2546    -  CDS            YPB1_ECOLX: Protein predicted: Swiss-Prot protein existence level 4. From Escherichia coli.
   2563..2714    +  CDS            rop (fragment): Rop protein, which maintains plasmids at low copy number; rop
   2750..3178    -  rep_origin     f1 ori (sequence partly withheld): f1 bacteriophage origin of replication; arrow indicates direction of (+) strand synthesis
   3187..3226    +  CDS            rop (fragment): Rop protein, which maintains plasmids at low copy number; rop
   3328..3468    +  misc_feature   bom: basis of mobility region from pBR322
   3654..4241    -  rep_origin     ori: high-copy-number ColE1/pMB1/pBR322/pUC origin of replication
   4412..5272    -  CDS            AmpR: β-lactamase; bla; confers resistance to ampicillin, carbenicillin, and related antibiotics
   5273..5377    -  promoter       AmpR promoter: bla
   5486..5563    +  promoter       lacIq promoter: lacI (mutant); In the lacIq allele, a single base change in the promoter boosts expression of the lacI gene about 10-fold.
   5564..6646    +  CDS            lacI: lac repressor; lacI; The lac repressor binds to the lac operator to inhibit transcription in E. coli. This inhibition can be relieved by adding lactose or isopropyl-β-D-thiogalactopyranoside (IPTG).
   6659..6680    +  protein_bind   CAP binding site: CAP binding activates transcription in the presence of cAMP. E. coli catabolite activator protein
   6699..6716    +  promoter       tet promoter (fragment): E. coli promoter for tetracycline efflux protein gene
>Addgene plasmid #104269 | pHH0103 PIN1L WW domain | addgene full sequence | sequence record 203206 | Addgene NGS Result
TTGACAATTAATCATCGGCTCGTATAATGTGTGGAATTGTGAGCGGATAACAATTTCACACAGGAAACAG
CCAGTCCGTTTAGGTGTTTTCACGAGCACTTCACCAACAAGGACCATAGATTATGAAAATCGAAGAACAC
CATCACCATCACCATTCCAGCGGTAAGCTTATGTCCCCTATACTAGGTTATTGGAAAATTAAGGGCCTTG
TGCAACCCACTCGACTTCTTTTGGAATATCTTGAAGAAAAATATGAAGAGCATTTGTATGAGCGCGATGA
AGGTGATAAATGGCGAAACAAAAAGTTTGAATTGGGTTTGGAGTTTCCCAATCTTCCTTATTATATTGAT
GGTGATGTTAAATTAACACAGTCTATGGCCATCATACGTTATATAGCTGACAAGCACAACATGTTGGGTG
GTTGTCCAAAAGAGCGTGCAGAGATTTCAATGCTTGAAGGAGCGGTTTTGGATATTAGATACGGTGTTTC
GAGAATTGCATATAGTAAAGACTTTGAAACTCTCAAAGTTGATTTTCTTAGCAAGCTACCTGAAATGCTG
AAAATGTTCGAAGATCGTTTATGTCATAAAACATATTTAAATGGTGATCATGTAACCCATCCTGACTTCA
TGTTGTATGACGCTCTTGATGTTGTTTTATACATGGACCCAATGTGCCTGGATGCGTTCCCAAAATTAGT
TTGTTTTAAAAAACGTATTGAAGCTATCCCACAAATTGATAAGTACTTGAAATCCAGCAAGTATATAGCA
TGGCCTTTGCAGGGCTGGCAAGCCACGTTTGGTGGTGGCGACCATCCTCCAAAATCGGATCTGGAAGTTC
TGTTCCAGGGGCCCCTGTCCAGCGGTCTGGTTCCGCGTGGTTCCGGTACCGCGGCCCAGCCGGCCGAAAA
TCTGTACTTCCAAGGTCGTCGTGCCTCTGTGGAGCTCGATGAAGAAAAACTGCCGCCGGGTTGGGAAAAA
CGCATGAGCCGTCCGTCAGGTCGTGGTTACTACTTTAATCACATTACGAATCCGAGTCAGTGGGAACGTC
CGAGCGGCAACTCTTAGGCGGCCGCATA
[142 nt withheld, positions 1079-1220]
C
[98 nt withheld, positions 1222-1319]
AGTTTGTACTGGTGACGAAACTCAGTGTCTAGCTAGAGTGGC
[149 nt withheld, positions 1362-1510]
TGGTTTCATTGGTGACGTTTCCGGCCTTGCTAATGGTAATGGT
[62 nt withheld, positions 1554-1615]
ACCTTTAATGAATAATTTCCGTCAATATTTACCTTCCCTCCCTCAATCGGTTGAATGTCGCCCTTTTGTC
TTTGGCGCTGGTAAACCATATGAA
[86 nt withheld, positions 1710-1795]
T
[54 nt withheld, positions 1797-1850]
CTAGCGCCGCCCTATACCTTGTCTGCCTCCCCGCGTTGCGTCGCGGTGCATGGAGCCGGGCCACCTCGAC
CTGAATGGAAGCCGGCGGCACCTCGCTAACGGATTCACCACTCCAAGAATTGGAGCCAATCAATTCTTGC
GGAGAACTGTGAATGCGCAAACCAACCCTTGGCAGAACATATCCATCGCGTCCGCCATCTCCAGCAGCCG
CACGCGGCGCATCTCGGGCAGCGTTGGGTCCTGGCCACGGGTGCGCATGATCGTGCTCCTGTCGTTGAGG
ACCCGGCTAGGCTGGCGGGGTTGCCTTACTGGTTAGCAGAATGAATCACCGATACGCGAGCGAACGTGAA
GCGACTGCTGCTGCAAAACGTCTGCGACCTGAGCAACAACATGAATGGTCTTCGGTTTCCGTGTTTCGTA
AAGTCTGGAAACGCGGAAGTCAGCGCCCTGCACCATTATGTTCCGGATCTGCATCGCAGGATGCTGCTGG
CTACCCTGTGGAACACCTACATCTGTATTAACGAAGCGCTGGCATTGACCCTGAGTGATTTTTCTCTGGT
CCCGCCGCATCCATACCGCCAGTTGTTTACCCTCACAACGTTCCAGTAACCGGGCATGTTCATCATCAGT
AACCCGTATCGTGAGCATCCTCTCTCGTTTCATCGGTATCATTACCCCCATGAACAGAAATCCCCCTTAC
ACGGAGGCATCAGTGACCAAACAGGAAAAAACCGCCCTTAACATGGCCCGCTTTATCAGAAGCCAGACAT
TAACGCTTCTGGAGAAACTCAACGAGCTGGACGCGGATGAACAGGCAGACATCTGTGAATCGCTTCACGA
CCACGCTGATGAGCTTTACCGCAGGATCCGCGAAATTGTAAGCGTTAATATTTTGTTAAAATTCGCGTTA
AATTTTTGTTAAATCAGCTCATTTTTTAACCAATAGGCCGAAATCGGCAAAATCCCTTATAAATCAAAAG
AATAGACCGAGATAGGGTTGAGTGTTGTTCCAGTTTGGAACAAGAGTCCACTATTAAAGAACGTGGACTC
CAACGTCAAAGG
[49 nt withheld, positions 2913-2961]
T
[91 nt withheld, positions 2963-3053]
G
[124 nt withheld, positions 3055-3178]
CGCGGATCCTGCCTCGCGCGTTTCGGTGATGACGGTGAAAACCTCTGACACATGCAGCTCCCGGAGACGG
TCACAGCTTGTCTGTAAGCGGATGCCGGGAGCAGACAAGCCCGTCAGGGCGCGTCAGCGGGTGTTGGCGG
GTGTCGGGGCGCAGCCATGACCCAGTCACGTAGCGATAGCGGAGTGTATACTGGCTTAACTATGCGGCAT
CAGAGCAGATTGTACTGAGAGTGCACCATATGCGGTGTGAAATACCGCACAGATGCGTAAGGAGAAAATA
CCGCATCAGGCGCTCTTCCGCTTCCTCGCTCACTGACTCGCTGCGCTCGGTCGTTCGGCTGCGGCGAGCG
GTATCAGCTCACTCAAAGGCGGTAATACGGTTATCCACAGAATCAGGGGATAACGCAGGAAAGAACATGT
GAGCAAAAGGCCAGCAAAAGGCCAGGAACCGTAAAAAGGCCGCGTTGCTGGCGTTTTTCCATAGGCTCCG
CCCCCCTGACGAGCATCACAAAAATCGACGCTCAAGTCAGAGGTGGCGAAACCCGACAGGACTATAAAGA
TACCAGGGTTTCCCCCTGGAAGCTCCCTCGTGCGCTCTCCTGTTCCGACCCTGCCGCTTACCGGATACCT
GTCCGCCTTTCTCCCTTCGGGAAGCGTGGCGCTTTCTCATAGCTCACGCTGTAGGTATCTCAGTTCGGTG
TAGGTCGTTCGCTCCAAGCTGGGCTGTGTGCACGAACCCCCCGTTCAGCCCGACCGCTGCGCCTTATCCG
GTAACTATCGTCTTGAGTCCAACCCGGTAAGACACGACTTATCGCCACTGGCAGCAGCCACTGGTAACAG
GATTAGCAGAGCGAGGTATGTAGGCGGTGCTACAGAGTTCTTGAAGTGGTGGCCTAACTACGGCTACACT
AGAAGGACAGTATTTGGTATCTGCGCTCTGCTGAAGCCAGTTACCTTCGGAAAAAGAGTTGGTAGCTCTT
GATCCGGCAAACAAACCACCGCTGGTAGCGGTGGTTTTTTTGTTTGCAAGCAGCAGATTACGCGCAGAAA
AAAAGGATCTCAAGAAGATCCTTTGATCTTTTCTACGGGGTCTGACGCTCAGTGGAACGAAAACTCACGT
TAAGGGATTTTGGTCATGAGATTATCAAAAAGGATCTTCACCTAGATCCTTTTAAATTAAAAATGAAGTT
TTAAATCAATCTAAAGTATATATGAGTAAACTTGGTCTGACAGTTACCAATGCTTAATCAGTGAGGCACC
TATCTCAGCGATCTGTCTATTTCGTTCATCCATAGTTGCCTGACTCCCCGTCGTGTAGATAACTACGATA
CGGGAGGGCTTACCATCTGGCCCCAGTGCTGCAATGATACCGCGAGACCCACGCTCACCGGCTCCAGATT
TATCAGCAATAAACCAGCCAGCCGGAAGGGCCGAGCGCAGAAGTGGTCCTGCAACTTTATCCGCCTCCAT
CCAGTCTATTAATTGTTGCCGGGAAGCTAGAGTAAGTAGTTCGCCAGTTAATAGTTTGCGCAACGTTGTT
GCCATTGCTGCAGGCATCGTGGTGTCACGCTCGTCGTTTGGTATGGCTTCATTCAGCTCCGGTTCCCAAC
GATCAAGGCGAGTTACATGATCCCCCATGTTGTGCAAAAAAGCGGTTAGCTCCTTCGGTCCTCCGATCGT
TGTCAGAAGTAAGTTGGCCGCAGTGTTATCACTCATGGTTATGGCAGCACTGCATAATTCTCTTACTGTC
ATGCCATCCGTAAGATGCTTTTCTGTGACTGGTGAGTACTCAACCAAGTCATTCTGAGAATAGTGTATGC
GGCGACCGAGTTGCTCTTGCCCGGCGTCAACACGGGATAATACCGCGCCACATAGCAGAACTTTAAAAGT
GCTCATCATTGGAAAACGTTCTTCGGGGCGAAAACTCTCAAGGATCTTACCGCTGTTGAGATCCAGTTCG
ATGTAACCCACTCGTGCACCCAACTGATCTTCAGCATCTTTTACTTTCACCAGCGTTTCTGGGTGAGCAA
AAACAGGAAGGCAAAATGCCGCAAAAAAGGGAATAAGGGCGACACGGAAATGTTGAATACTCATACTCTT
CCTTTTTCAATATTATTGAAGCATTTATCAGGGTTATTGTCTCATGAGCGGATACATATTTGAATGTATT
TAGAAAAATAAACAAATAGGGGTTCCGCGCACATTTCCCCGAAAAGTGCCACCTGACGTCTAAGAAACCA
TTATTATCATGACATTAACCTATAAAAATAGGCGTATCACGAGGCCCTTTCGTCTTCAAGAATTCCCGAC
ACCATCGAATGGTGCAAAACCTTTCGCGGTATGGCATGATAGCGCCCGGAAGAGAGTCAATTCAGGGTGG
TGAATGTGAAACCAGTAACGTTATACGATGTCGCAGAGTATGCCGGTGTCTCTTATCAGACCGTTTCCCG
CGTGGTGAACCAGGCCAGCCACGTTTCTGCGAAAACGCGGGAAAAAGTGGAAGCGGCGATGGCGGAGCTG
AATTACATTCCCAACCGCGTGGCACAACAACTGGCGGGCAAACAGTCGTTGCTGATTGGCGTTGCCACCT
CCAGTCTGGCCCTGCACGCGCCGTCGCAAATTGTCGCGGCGATTAAATCTCGCGCCGATCAACTGGGTGC
CAGCGTGGTGGTGTCGATGGTAGAACGAAGCGGCGTCGAAGCCTGTAAAGCGGCGGTGCACAATCTTCTC
GCGCAACGCGTCAGTGGGCTGATCATTAACTATCCGCTGGATGACCAGGATGCCATTGCTGTGGAAGCTG
CCTGCACTAATGTTCCGGCGTTATTTCTTGATGTCTCTGACCAGACACCCATCAACAGTATTATTTTCTC
CCATGAAGACGGTACGCGACTGGGCGTGGAGCATCTGGTCGCATTGGGTCACCAGCAAATCGCGCTGTTA
GCGGGCCCATTAAGTTCTGTCTCGGCGCGTCTGCGTCTGGCTGGCTGGCATAAATATCTCACTCGCAATC
AAATTCAGCCGATAGCGGAACGGGAAGGCGACTGGAGTGCCATGTCCGGTTTTCAACAAACCATGCAAAT
GCTGAATGAGGGCATCGTTCCCACTGCGATGCTGGTTGCCAACGATCAGATGGCGCTGGGCGCAATGCGC
GCCATTACCGAGTCCGGGCTGCGCGTTGGTGCGGATATCTCGGTAGTGGGATACGACGATACCGAAGACA
GCTCATGTTATATCCCGCCGTTAACCACCATCAAACAGGATTTTCGCCTGCTGGGGCAAACCAGCGTGGA
CCGCTTGCTGCAACTCTCTCAGGGCCAGGCGGTGAAGGGCAATCAGCTGTTGCCCGTCTCACTGGTGAAA
AGAAAAACCACCCTGGCGCCCAATACGCAAACCGCCTCTCCCCGCGCGTTGGCCGATTCATTAATGCAGC
TGGCACGACAGGTTTCCCGACTGGAAAGCGGGCAGTGAGCGCAACGCAATTAATGTAAGTTAGCTCACTC
ATTAGGCACAATTCTCATGTTTGACAGCTTATCATCGACTGCACGGTGCACCAATGCTTCTGGCGTCAGG
CAGCCATCGGAAGCTGTGGTATGGCTGTGCAGGTCGTAAATCACTGCATAATTCGTGTCGCTCAAGGCGC
ACTCCCGTTCTGGATAATGTTTTTTGCGCCGACATCATAACGGTTCTGGCAAATATTCTGAAATGAGCTG
