>Addgene plasmid #104269 | pHH0103 PIN1L WW domain | depositor partial sequence | sequence record 197421 | WW domain with linker
GGCCCAGCCGGCCGAAAATCTGTACTTCCAAGGTCGTCGTGCCTCTGTGGAGCTCGATGAAGAAAAACTG
CCGCCGGGTTGGGAAAAACGCATGAGCCGTCCGTCAGGTCGTGGTTACTACTTTAATCACATTACGAATC
CGAGTCAGTGGGAACGTCCGAGCGGCAACTCTTAGGCGGCCGC
